Addgene plasmid #146092: pEGFP-N3-FLuc_C
Purpose: Mammalian Expression of Fluc
Depositing lab: Elisa Izaurralde. Publication: The C-terminal domains of human TNRC6A, TNRC6B, and TNRC6C silence bound transcripts independently of Argonaute proteins. Lazzaretti D, Tournier I, Izaurralde E. RNA. 2009 Jun . 15(6):1059-66. 10.1261/rna.1606309 PubMed 19383768.
Backbone
  Vector backbone: Unknown
  Vector type: Mammalian Expression
Growth in bacteria
  Bacterial resistance: Kanamycin, 50 μg/mL
  Growth temperature: 37°C
  Growth strain: DH5alpha
  Copy number: High Copy
Gene/Insert
  Gene/Insert name: Fluc
  Species: Other
  Cloning method: Unknown
Terms and licenses: Academic/Nonprofit Terms; Industry Terms: Not Available to Industry
Depositor comments: Plasmids from this collection were made available to the research community and donated after the lab closed. Please note that the sequence provided by the depositing laboratory may be theoretical/predicted or based on Sanger sequencing results. There may be discrepancies between sequencing results obtained by Addgene and the depositor sequence. If an Addgene verified sequence is not available, please contact before placing your order to request that our lab fully sequence the plasmid.
How to cite: pEGFP-N3-FLuc_C was a gift from Elisa Izaurralde (Addgene plasmid # 146092)
