[The description below was written by a language model from this plasmid's Addgene catalogue record and pLannotate feature annotations shown in this document.]
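Description:
pEGFP-N3-FLuc_C is a 6,325 nt mammalian expression plasmid carrying firefly luciferase. The catalogue lists the backbone as unknown, but the name and the annotated features are consistent with a pEGFP-N3-type vector. It replicates in bacteria from a high-copy ColE1/pUC origin and also carries an f1 phage origin, which allows single-stranded DNA production. Selection relies on a single Tn5 aminoglycoside phosphotransferase (NeoR/KanR) gene placed behind both a bacterial bla promoter and the SV40 enhancer/early promoter and terminated by the HSV TK polyadenylation signal. The same marker therefore confers kanamycin resistance in E. coli and can confer G418 resistance in transfected mammalian cells. Short fragments annotated as ble, bGH poly(A) and SV40 large T antigen appear to be backbone remnants rather than functional elements.

The expression cassette is driven by the human cytomegalovirus immediate-early enhancer and promoter, followed by the luc+ version of the firefly luciferase coding sequence and, after a gap of only fifteen nucleotides, the EGFP coding sequence, with the SV40 polyadenylation signal downstream. This arrangement matches the N-series design, in which an insert is placed upstream of EGFP to make a C-terminal GFP fusion. However, the record does not say whether luciferase retains its stop codon, so it is unclear whether the product is a luciferase-EGFP fusion or luciferase alone. The stated purpose is simply mammalian expression of Fluc. The associated publication concerns silencing of bound transcripts by human TNRC6 proteins, which suggests use as a luciferase reporter or normalisation control in transfected cells, though the record does not define its exact role.
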