Features (pLannotate 1.2.2; 14 found; start..end, strand, type, name):
     61..364     +  enhancer       CMV enhancer: human cytomegalovirus immediate early enhancer
    365..568     +  promoter       CMV promoter: human cytomegalovirus (CMV) immediate early promoter
    606..2255    +  CDS            luciferase: firefly luciferase; luc+; enhanced luc+ version of the luciferase gene
   2271..2990    +  CDS            EGFP: the original enhanced GFP (Yang et al., 1996) mammalian codon-optimized
   3007..3090    +  CDS            large T antigen (fragment): large T antigen from SV40 (simian virus 40)
   3113..3234    +  polyA_signal   SV40 poly(A) signal: SV40 polyadenylation signal
   3268..3696    -  rep_origin     f1 ori (sequence partly withheld): f1 bacteriophage origin of replication; arrow indicates direction of (+) strand synthesis
   3723..3827    +  promoter       AmpR promoter: bla
   3829..4186    +  promoter       SV40 promoter: SV40 enhancer and early promoter
   4221..5015    +  CDS            NeoR/KanR: aminoglycoside phosphotransferase from Tn5; aph(3')-II (or nptII); confers resistance to neomycin, kanamycin, and G418 (Geneticin®)
   5036..5188    +  CDS            ble (fragment): BLE_KLEPN - Experimental evidence at protein level: Swiss-Prot protein existence level 1. Binding protein with a strong affinity to the bleomycin family of antibiotics. Binds to CL990; an antimitotic-antibiotic compound. From Klebsiella pneumoniae.
   5247..5294    +  polyA_signal   HSV TK poly(A) signal: herpes simplex virus thymidine kinase polyadenylation signal (Cole and Stacy, 1985)
   5385..5401    -  polyA_signal   bGH poly(A) signal (fragment): bovine growth hormone polyadenylation signal
   5623..6211    +  rep_origin     ori: high-copy-number ColE1/pMB1/pBR322/pUC origin of replication
>Addgene plasmid #146092 | pEGFP-N3-FLuc_C | depositor full sequence | sequence record 288537 | Full Sequence
TAGTTATTAATAGTAATCAATTACGGGGTCATTAGTTCATAGCCCATATATGGAGTTCCGCGTTACATAA
CTTACGGTAAATGGCCCGCCTGGCTGACCGCCCAACGACCCCCGCCCATTGACGTCAATAATGACGTATG
TTCCCATAGTAACGCCAATAGGGACTTTCCATTGACGTCAATGGGTGGAGTATTTACGGTAAACTGCCCA
CTTGGCAGTACATCAAGTGTATCATATGCCAAGTACGCCCCCTATTGACGTCAATGACGGTAAATGGCCC
GCCTGGCATTATGCCCAGTACATGACCTTATGGGACTTTCCTACTTGGCAGTACATCTACGTATTAGTCA
TCGCTATTACCATGGTGATGCGGTTTTGGCAGTACATCAATGGGCGTGGATAGCGGTTTGACTCACGGGG
ATTTCCAAGTCTCCACCCCATTGACGTCAATGGGAGTTTGTTTTGGCACCAAAATCAACGGGACTTTCCA
AAATGTCGTAACAACTCCGCCCCATTGACGCAAATGGGCGGTAGGCGTGTACGGTGGGAGGTCTATATAA
GCAGAGCTGGTTTAGTGAACCGTCAGATCCGCTAGCACAGCCACCATGGAAGACGCCAAAAACATAAAGA
AAGGCCCGGCGCCATTCTATCCGCTGGAAGATGGAACCGCTGGAGAGCAACTGCATAAGGCTATGAAGAG
ATACGCCCTGGTTCCTGGAACAATTGCTTTTACAGATGCACATATCGAGGTGGACATCACTTACGCTGAG
TACTTCGAAATGTCCGTTCGGTTGGCAGAAGCTATGAAACGATATGGGCTGAATACAAATCACAGAATCG
TCGTATGCAGTGAAAACTCTCTTCAATTCTTTATGCCGGTGTTGGGCGCGTTATTTATCGGAGTTGCAGT
TGCGCCCGCGAACGACATTTATAATGAACGTGAATTGCTCAACAGTATGGGCATTTCGCAGCCTACCGTG
GTGTTCGTTTCCAAAAAGGGGTTGCAAAAAATTTTGAACGTGCAAAAAAAGCTCCCAATCATCCAAAAAA
TTATTATCATGGATTCTAAAACGGATTACCAGGGATTTCAGTCGATGTACACGTTCGTCACATCTCATCT
ACCTCCCGGTTTTAATGAATACGATTTTGTGCCAGAGTCCTTCGATAGGGACAAGACAATTGCACTGATC
ATGAACTCCTCTGGATCTACTGGTCTGCCTAAAGGTGTCGCTCTGCCTCATAGAACTGCCTGCGTGAGAT
TCTCGCATGCCAGAGATCCTATTTTTGGCAATCAAATCATTCCGGATACTGCGATTTTAAGTGTTGTTCC
ATTCCATCACGGTTTTGGAATGTTTACTACACTCGGATATTTGATATGTGGATTTCGAGTCGTCTTAATG
TATAGATTTGAAGAAGAGCTGTTTCTGAGGAGCCTTCAGGATTACAAGATTCAAAGTGCGCTGCTGGTGC
CAACCCTATTCTCCTTCTTCGCCAAAAGCACTCTGATTGACAAATACGATTTATCTAATTTACACGAAAT
TGCTTCTGGTGGCGCTCCCCTCTCTAAGGAAGTCGGGGAAGCGGTTGCCAAGAGGTTCCATCTGCCAGGT
ATCAGGCAAGGATATGGGCTCACTGAGACTACATCAGCTATTCTGATTACACCCGAGGGGGATGATAAAC
CGGGCGCGGTCGGTAAAGTTGTTCCATTTTTTGAAGCGAAGGTTGTGGATCTGGATACCGGGAAAACGCT
GGGCGTTAATCAAAGAGGCGAACTGTGTGTGAGAGGTCCTATGATTATGTCCGGTTATGTAAACAATCCG
GAAGCGACCAACGCCTTGATTGACAAGGATGGATGGCTACATTCTGGAGACATAGCTTACTGGGACGAAG
ACGAACACTTCTTCATCGTTGACCGCCTGAAGTCTCTGATTAAGTACAAAGGCTATCAGGTGGCTCCCGC
TGAATTGGAATCCATCTTGCTCCAACACCCCAACATCTTCGACGCAGGTGTCGCAGGTCTTCCCGACGAT
GACGCCGGTGAACTTCCCGCCGCCGTTGTTGTTTTGGAGCACGGAAAGACGATGACGGAAAAAGAGATCG
TGGATTACGTCGCCAGTCAAGTAACAACCGCGAAAAAGTTGCGCGGAGGAGTTGTGTTTGTGGACGAAGT
ACCGAAAGGTCTTACCGGAAAACTCGACGCAAGAAAAATCAGAGAGATCCTCATAAAGGCCAAGAAGGGC
GGAAAGATCGCCGTGGGATCCATCGCCACCATGGTGAGCAAGGGCGAGGAGCTGTTCACCGGGGTGGTGC
CCATCCTGGTCGAGCTGGACGGCGACGTAAACGGCCACAAGTTCAGCGTGTCCGGCGAGGGCGAGGGCGA
TGCCACCTACGGCAAGCTGACCCTGAAGTTCATCTGCACCACCGGCAAGCTGCCCGTGCCCTGGCCCACC
CTCGTGACCACCCTGACCTACGGCGTGCAGTGCTTCAGCCGCTACCCCGACCACATGAAGCAGCACGACT
TCTTCAAGTCCGCCATGCCCGAAGGCTACGTCCAGGAGCGCACCATCTTCTTCAAGGACGACGGCAACTA
CAAGACCCGCGCCGAGGTGAAGTTCGAGGGCGACACCCTGGTGAACCGCATCGAGCTGAAGGGCATCGAC
TTCAAGGAGGACGGCAACATCCTGGGGCACAAGCTGGAGTACAACTACAACAGCCACAACGTCTATATCA
TGGCCGACAAGCAGAAGAACGGCATCAAGGTGAACTTCAAGATCCGCCACAACATCGAGGACGGCAGCGT
GCAGCTCGCCGACCACTACCAGCAGAACACCCCCATCGGCGACGGCCCCGTGCTGCTGCCCGACAACCAC
TACCTGAGCACCCAGTCCGCCCTGAGCAAAGACCCCAACGAGAAGCGCGATCACATGGTCCTGCTGGAGT
TCGTGACCGCCGCCGGGATCACTCTCGGCATGGACGAGCTGTACAAGTAAAGCGGCCGCGACTCTAGATC
ATAATCAGCCATACCACATTTGTAGAGGTTTTACTTGCTTTAAAAAACCTCCCACACCTCCCCCTGAACC
TGAAACATAAAATGAATGCAATTGTTGTTGTTAACTTGTTTATTGCAGCTTATAATGGTTACAAATAAAG
CAATAGCATCACAAATTTCACAAATAAAGCATTTTTTTCACTGCATTCTAGTTGTGGTTTGTCCAAACTC
ATCAATGTATCTTAAGGCGTAAATTGTAAGCGTTAATATTTTGTTAAAATTCGCGTTAAATTTTTGTTAA
ATCAGCTCATTTTTTAACCAATAGGCCGAAATCGGCAAAATCCCTTATAAATCAAAAGAATAGACCGAGA
TAGGGT
[37 nt withheld, positions 3367-3403]
AAAGAACGTGGACTCCAACGTCAAAGG
[49 nt withheld, positions 3431-3479]
T
[91 nt withheld, positions 3481-3571]
G
[124 nt withheld, positions 3573-3696]
CAGGTGGCACTTTTCGGGGAAATGTGCGCGGAACCCCTATTTGTTTATTTTTCTAAATACATTCAAATAT
GTATCCGCTCATGAGACAATAACCCTGATAAATGCTTCAATAATATTGAAAAAGGAAGAGTCCTGAGGCG
GAAAGAACCAGCTGTGGAATGTGTGTCAGTTAGGGTGTGGAAAGTCCCCAGGCTCCCCAGCAGGCAGAAG
TATGCAAAGCATGCATCTCAATTAGTCAGCAACCAGGTGTGGAAAGTCCCCAGGCTCCCCAGCAGGCAGA
AGTATGCAAAGCATGCATCTCAATTAGTCAGCAACCATAGTCCCGCCCCTAACTCCGCCCATCCCGCCCC
TAACTCCGCCCAGTTCCGCCCATTCTCCGCCCCATGGCTGACTAATTTTTTTTATTTATGCAGAGGCCGA
GGCCGCCTCGGCCTCTGAGCTATTCCAGAAGTAGTGAGGAGGCTTTTTTGGAGGCCTAGGCTTTTGCAAA
GATCGATCAAGAGACAGGATGAGGATCGTTTCGCATGATTGAACAAGATGGATTGCACGCAGGTTCTCCG
GCCGCTTGGGTGGAGAGGCTATTCGGCTATGACTGGGCACAACAGACAATCGGCTGCTCTGATGCCGCCG
TGTTCCGGCTGTCAGCGCAGGGGCGCCCGGTTCTTTTTGTCAAGACCGACCTGTCCGGTGCCCTGAATGA
ACTGCAAGACGAGGCAGCGCGGCTATCGTGGCTGGCCACGACGGGCGTTCCTTGCGCAGCTGTGCTCGAC
GTTGTCACTGAAGCGGGAAGGGACTGGCTGCTATTGGGCGAAGTGCCGGGGCAGGATCTCCTGTCATCTC
ACCTTGCTCCTGCCGAGAAAGTATCCATCATGGCTGATGCAATGCGGCGGCTGCATACGCTTGATCCGGC
TACCTGCCCATTCGACCACCAAGCGAAACATCGCATCGAGCGAGCACGTACTCGGATGGAAGCCGGTCTT
GTCGATCAGGATGATCTGGACGAAGAGCATCAGGGGCTCGCGCCAGCCGAACTGTTCGCCAGGCTCAAGG
CGAGCATGCCCGACGGCGAGGATCTCGTCGTGACCCATGGCGATGCCTGCTTGCCGAATATCATGGTGGA
AAATGGCCGCTTTTCTGGATTCATCGACTGTGGCCGGCTGGGTGTGGCGGACCGCTATCAGGACATAGCG
TTGGCTACCCGTGATATTGCTGAAGAGCTTGGCGGCGAATGGGCTGACCGCTTCCTCGTGCTTTACGGTA
TCGCCGCTCCCGATTCGCAGCGCATCGCCTTCTATCGCCTTCTTGACGAGTTCTTCTGAGCGGGACTCTG
GGGTTCGAAATGACCGACCAAGCGACGCCCAACCTGCCATCACGAGATTTCGATTCCACCGCCGCCTTCT
ATGAAAGGTTGGGCTTCGGAATCGTTTTCCGGGACGCCGGCTGGATGATCCTCCAGCGCGGGGATCTCAT
GCTGGAGTTCTTCGCCCACCCTAGGGGGAGGCTAACTGAAACACGGAAGGAGACAATACCGGAAGGAACC
CGCGCTATGACGGCAATAAAAAGACAGAATAAAACGCACGGTGTTGGGTCGTTTGTTCATAAACGCGGGG
TTCGGTCCCAGGGCTGGCACTCTGTCGATACCCCACCGAGACCCCATTGGGGCCAATACGCCCGCGTTTC
TTCCTTTTCCCCACCCCACCCCCCAAGTTCGGGTGAAGGCCCAGGGCTCGCAGCCAACGTCGGGGCGGCA
GGCCCTGCCATAGCCTCAGGTTACTCATATATACTTTAGATTGATTTAAAACTTCATTTTTAATTTAAAA
GGATCTAGGTGAAGATCCTTTTTGATAATCTCATGACCAAAATCCCTTAACGTGAGTTTTCGTTCCACTG
AGCGTCAGACCCCGTAGAAAAGATCAAAGGATCTTCTTGAGATCCTTTTTTTCTGCGCGTAATCTGCTGC
TTGCAAACAAAAAAACCACCGCTACCAGCGGTGGTTTGTTTGCCGGATCAAGAGCTACCAACTCTTTTTC
CGAAGGTAACTGGCTTCAGCAGAGCGCAGATACCAAATACTGTCCTTCTAGTGTAGCCGTAGTTAGGCCA
CCACTTCAAGAACTCTGTAGCACCGCCTACATACCTCGCTCTGCTAATCCTGTTACCAGTGGCTGCTGCC
AGTGGCGATAAGTCGTGTCTTACCGGGTTGGACTCAAGACGATAGTTACCGGATAAGGCGCAGCGGTCGG
GCTGAACGGGGGGTTCGTGCACACAGCCCAGCTTGGAGCGAACGACCTACACCGAACTGAGATACCTACA
GCGTGAGCTATGAGAAAGCGCCACGCTTCCCGAAGGGAGAAAGGCGGACAGGTATCCGGTAAGCGGCAGG
GTCGGAACAGGAGAGCGCACGAGGGAGCTTCCAGGGGGAAACGCCTGGTATCTTTATAGTCCTGTCGGGT
TTCGCCACCTCTGACTTGAGCGTCGATTTTTGTGATGCTCGTCAGGGGGGCGGAGCCTATGGAAAAACGC
CAGCAACGCGGCCTTTTTACGGTTCCTGGCCTTTTGCTGGCCTTTTGCTCACATGTTCTTTCCTGCGTTA
TCCCCTGATTCTGTGGATAACCGTATTACCGCCATGCAT
